Addgene plasmid #194708: Tet-Inducible Human Caspase-9 Alpha
Purpose: Inducible Expression of Human Caspase-9 Alpha
Depositing lab: Hannah Rabinowich. Depositing organization: University of Pittsburgh (University, School of Medicine, and Cancer Institute). Publication: A Complex between Atg7 and Caspase-9: A NOVEL MECHANISM OF CROSS-REGULATION BETWEEN AUTOPHAGY AND APOPTOSIS. Han J, Hou W, Goldstein LA, Stolz DB, Watkins SC, Rabinowich H. J Biol Chem. 2014 Mar 7;289(10):6485-6497. doi: 10.1074/jbc.M113.536854. Epub 2013 Dec 20. PubMed 24362031.
Backbone
  Vector backbone: pcDNA4/TO
  Backbone manufacturer: Invitrogen
  Backbone size w/o insert (bp): 5078
  Total vector size (bp): 6311
  Vector type: Mammalian Expression
  Selectable markers: Zeocin
Growth in bacteria
  Bacterial resistance: Ampicillin, 100 μg/mL
  Growth temperature: 37°C
  Growth strain: DH5alpha
  Copy number: High Copy
Gene/Insert
  Gene/Insert name: Human Caspase-9 Alpha (alt name: CASP9; ICE-LAP6; Mch6; APAF-3)
  Species: H. sapiens (human)
  Insert size (bp): 1289
  Mutation: None
  GenBank ID: NM_001229
  Entrez Gene: CASP9 (a.k.a. APAF-3, APAF3, ICE-LAP6, MCH6, PPP1R56)
  Promoter: CMV
  Tag / fusion protein: None
  Cloning method: Restriction Enzyme; 5′ cloning site BamHI (not destroyed); 3′ cloning site XhoI (destroyed during cloning)
  Sequencing primers: 5′ CTGGAGACGCCATCCACG; 3′ TAGAAGGCACAGTCGAGG
Terms and licenses: Academic/Nonprofit Terms; Industry Terms: Not Available to Industry
How to cite: Tet-Inducible Human Caspase-9 Alpha was a gift from Hannah Rabinowich (Addgene plasmid # 194708 ; http://n2t.net/addgene:194708 ; RRID:Addgene_194708)
