[The description below was written by a language model from this plasmid's Addgene catalogue record and pLannotate feature annotations shown in this document.]
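Description:
Tet-Inducible Human Caspase-9 Alpha is a mammalian expression plasmid built on the Invitrogen pcDNA4/TO backbone, with a total size of roughly 6.3 kb. It is maintained in E. coli as a high-copy plasmid through a ColE1/pUC-type origin and is selected with ampicillin via the β-lactamase gene. An f1 origin is also present. For selection in mammalian cells it carries a Zeocin resistance cassette in which the Sh ble gene sits downstream of both the SV40 early promoter and the bacterial EM7 promoter and is terminated by an SV40 polyadenylation signal.

The payload is the untagged, unmutated human CASP9 coding sequence (the alpha isoform, also known as Mch6, ICE-LAP6 or APAF-3), cloned by restriction digestion between BamHI and a destroyed XhoI site. Caspase-9 is the initiator caspase of the intrinsic apoptotic pathway. Transcription is driven by the CMV immediate-early enhancer and promoter and ends at the bovine growth hormone poly(A) signal. Immediately downstream of the CMV promoter the annotation picks up two short matches to tet operator-containing promoters, which correspond to the tandem tet operator sites characteristic of this backbone. In cells that also express the Tet repressor, which this plasmid does not encode, the repressor binds these operators and blocks transcription. Adding tetracycline or doxycycline releases the repressor and switches expression on.

Regulated expression of this kind suits a pro-apoptotic protein whose constitutive overexpression could be toxic. The stated purpose is inducible expression of caspase-9 alpha, and the associated publication concerns an Atg7–caspase-9 complex linking autophagy and apoptosis.
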