Features (pLannotate 1.2.2; 22 found; start..end, strand, type, name):
     28..80      -  misc_feature   bom (fragment): basis of mobility region from pBR322
    235..614     +  enhancer       CMV enhancer: human cytomegalovirus immediate early enhancer
    615..818     +  promoter       CMV promoter: human cytomegalovirus (CMV) immediate early promoter
    820..839     +  promoter       PLtetO-1 promoter (fragment): modified phage lambda PL promoter with tet operator sites (Lutz and Bujard, 1997)
    841..860     +  promoter       PLtetO-1 promoter (fragment): modified phage lambda PL promoter with tet operator sites (Lutz and Bujard, 1997)
    868..901     +  promoter       TRE3GV promoter (fragment): 3rd-generation Tet-responsive promoter that can be activated by binding of Tet-On® 3G, optimized for retroviral and lentiviral vectors
   1008..2255    +  CDS            CASP9: CASP9_HUMAN - Also known as MCH6. Experimental evidence at protein level: Swiss-Prot protein existence level 1. Isoform 2 lacks activity is an dominant-negative inhibitor of caspase-9. From Homo sapiens (Human).
   2334..2558    +  polyA_signal   bGH poly(A) signal: bovine growth hormone polyadenylation signal
   2562..2583    +  promoter       SV40 promoter (fragment): SV40 enhancer and early promoter
   2604..3032    +  rep_origin     f1 ori (sequence partly withheld): f1 bacteriophage origin of replication; arrow indicates direction of (+) strand synthesis
   3046..3375    +  promoter       SV40 promoter: SV40 enhancer and early promoter
   3423..3470    +  promoter       EM7 promoter: synthetic bacterial promoter&nbsp
   3489..3863    +  CDS            BleoR: antibiotic-binding protein; Sh ble from Streptoalloteichus hindustanus; confers resistance to bleomycin, phleomycin, and Zeocin™
   3873..3998    +  CDS            ble (fragment): BLE_KLEPN - Experimental evidence at protein level: Swiss-Prot protein existence level 1. Binding protein with a strong affinity to the bleomycin family of antibiotics. Binds to CL990; an antimitotic-antibiotic compound. From Klebsiella pneumoniae.
   3993..4114    +  polyA_signal   SV40 poly(A) signal: SV40 polyadenylation signal
   4187..4203    -  protein_bind   lac operator: The lac repressor binds to the lac operator to inhibit transcription in E. coli. This inhibition can be relieved by adding lactose or isopropyl-β-D-thiogalactopyranoside (IPTG). lac repressor encoded by lacI
   4211..4241    -  promoter       lac promoter: promoter for the E. coli lac operon
   4256..4277    -  protein_bind   CAP binding site: CAP binding activates transcription in the presence of cAMP. E. coli catabolite activator protein
   4290..4382    -  CDS            lacI (fragment): lac repressor; lacI; The lac repressor binds to the lac operator to inhibit transcription in E. coli. This inhibition can be relieved by adding lactose or isopropyl-β-D-thiogalactopyranoside (IPTG).
   4565..5153    -  rep_origin     ori: high-copy-number ColE1/pMB1/pBR322/pUC origin of replication
   5324..6184    -  CDS            AmpR: β-lactamase; bla; confers resistance to ampicillin, carbenicillin, and related antibiotics
   6185..6289    -  promoter       AmpR promoter: bla
>Addgene plasmid #194708 | Tet-Inducible Human Caspase-9 Alpha | addgene full sequence | sequence record 385960 | Addgene NGS Result
GACGGATCGGGAGATCTCCCGATCCCCTATGGTGCACTCTCAGTACAATCTGCTCTGATGCCGCATAGTT
AAGCCAGTATCTGCTCCCTGCTTGTGTGTTGGAGGTCGCTGAGTAGTGCGCGAGCAAAATTTAAGCTACA
ACAAGGCAAGGCTTGACCGACAATTGCATGAAGAATCTGCTTAGGGTTAGGCGTTTTGCGCTGCTTCGCG
ATGTACGGGCCAGATATACGCGTTGACATTGATTATTGACTAGTTATTAATAGTAATCAATTACGGGGTC
ATTAGTTCATAGCCCATATATGGAGTTCCGCGTTACATAACTTACGGTAAATGGCCCGCCTGGCTGACCG
CCCAACGACCCCCGCCCATTGACGTCAATAATGACGTATGTTCCCATAGTAACGCCAATAGGGACTTTCC
ATTGACGTCAATGGGTGGAGTATTTACGGTAAACTGCCCACTTGGCAGTACATCAAGTGTATCATATGCC
AAGTACGCCCCCTATTGACGTCAATGACGGTAAATGGCCCGCCTGGCATTATGCCCAGTACATGACCTTA
TGGGACTTTCCTACTTGGCAGTACATCTACGTATTAGTCATCGCTATTACCATGGTGATGCGGTTTTGGC
AGTACATCAATGGGCGTGGATAGCGGTTTGACTCACGGGGATTTCCAAGTCTCCACCCCATTGACGTCAA
TGGGAGTTTGTTTTGGCACCAAAATCAACGGGACTTTCCAAAATGTCGTAACAACTCCGCCCCATTGACG
CAAATGGGCGGTAGGCGTGTACGGTGGGAGGTCTATATAAGCAGAGCTCTCCCTATCAGTGATAGAGATC
TCCCTATCAGTGATAGAGATCGTCGACGAGCTCGTTTAGTGAACCGTCAGATCGCCTGGAGACGCCATCC
ACGCTGTTTTGACCTCCATAGAAGACACCGGGACCGATCCAGCCTCCGGACTCTAGCGTTTAAACTTAAG
CTTGGTACCGAGCTCGGATCCCTCGCCATGGACGAAGCGGATCGGCGGCTCCTGCGGCGGTGCCGGCTGC
GGCTGGTGGAAGAGCTGCAGGTGGACCAGCTCTGGGACGCCCTGCTGAGCCGCGAGCTGTTCAGGCCCCA
TATGATCGAGGACATCCAGCGGGCAGGCTCTGGATCTCGGCGGGATCAGGCCAGGCAGCTGATCATAGAT
CTGGAGACTCGAGGGAGTCAGGCTCTTCCTTTGTTCATCTCCTGCTTAGAGGACACAGGCCAGGACATGC
TGGCTTCGTTTCTGCGAACTAACAGGCAAGCAGCAAAGTTGTCGAAGCCAACCCTAGAAAACCTTACCCC
AGTGGTGCTCAGACCAGAGATTCGCAAACCAGAGGTTCTCAGACCGGAAACACCCAGACCAGTGGACATT
GGTTCTGGAGGATTTGGTGATGTCGGTGCTCTTGAGAGTTTGAGGGGAAATGCAGATTTGGCTTACATCC
TGAGCATGGAGCCCTGTGGCCACTGCCTCATTATCAACAATGTGAACTTCTGCCGTGAGTCCGGGCTCCG
CACCCGCACTGGCTCCAACATCGACTGTGAGAAGTTGCGGCGTCGCTTCTCCTCGCTGCATTTCATGGTG
GAGGTGAAGGGCGACCTGACTGCCAAGAAAATGGTGCTGGCTTTGCTGGAGCTGGCGCAGCAGGACCACG
GTGCTCTGGACTGCTGCGTGGTGGTCATTCTCTCTCACGGCTGTCAGGCCAGCCACCTGCAGTTCCCAGG
GGCTGTCTACGGCACAGATGGATGCCCTGTGTCGGTCGAGAAGATTGTGAACATCTTCAATGGGACCAGC
TGCCCCAGCCTGGGAGGGAAGCCCAAGCTCTTTTTCATCCAGGCCTGTGGTGGGGAGCAGAAAGACCATG
GGTTTGAGGTGGCCTCCACTTCCCCTGAAGACGAGTCCCCTGGCAGTAACCCCGAGCCAGATGCCACCCC
GTTCCAGGAAGGTTTGAGGACCTTCGACCAGCTGGACGCCATATCTAGTTTGCCCACACCCAGTGACATC
TTTGTGTCCTACTCTACTTTCCCAGGTTTTGTTTCCTGGAGGGACCCCAAGAGTGGCTCCTGGTACGTTG
AGACCCTGGACGACATCTTTGAGCAGTGGGCTCACTCTGAAGACCTGCAGTCCCTCCTGCTTAGGGTCGC
TAATGCTGTTTCGGTGAAAGGGATTTATAAACAGATGCCTGGTTGCTTTAATTTCCTCCGGAAAAAACTT
TTCTTTAAAACATCATAAGGCCAGGGCCCCTCACCCTGCCTTATCTTGCAGTCGAGTCTAGAGGGCCCGT
TTAAACCCGCTGATCAGCCTCGACTGTGCCTTCTAGTTGCCAGCCATCTGTTGTTTGCCCCTCCCCCGTG
CCTTCCTTGACCCTGGAAGGTGCCACTCCCACTGTCCTTTCCTAATAAAATGAGGAAATTGCATCGCATT
GTCTGAGTAGGTGTCATTCTATTCTGGGGGGTGGGGTGGGGCAGGACAGCAAGGGGGAGGATTGGGAAGA
CAATAGCAGGCATGCTGGGGATGCGGTGGGCTCTATGGCTTCTGAGGCGGAAAGAACCAGCTGGGGCTCT
AGGGGGTATCCCC
[124 nt withheld, positions 2604-2727]
C
[91 nt withheld, positions 2729-2819]
A
[49 nt withheld, positions 2821-2869]
CCTTTGACGTTGGAGTCCACGTTCTTT
[37 nt withheld, positions 2897-2933]
ACCCTATCTCGGTCTATTCTTTTGATTTATAAGGGATTTTGCCGATTTCGGCCTATTGGTTAAAAAATGA
GCTGATTTAACAAAAATTTAACGCGAATTAATTCTGTGGAATGTGTGTCAGTTAGGGTGTGGAAAGTCCC
CAGGCTCCCCAGCAGGCAGAAGTATGCAAAGCATGCATCTCAATTAGTCAGCAACCAGGTGTGGAAAGTC
CCCAGGCTCCCCAGCAGGCAGAAGTATGCAAAGCATGCATCTCAATTAGTCAGCAACCATAGTCCCGCCC
CTAACTCCGCCCATCCCGCCCCTAACTCCGCCCAGTTCCGCCCATTCTCCGCCCCATGGCTGACTAATTT
TTTTTATTTATGCAGAGGCCGAGGCCGCCTCTGCCTCTGAGCTATTCCAGAAGTAGTGAGGAGGCTTTTT
TGGAGGCCTAGGCTTTTGCAAAAAGCTCCCGGGAGCTTGTATATCCATTTTCGGATCTGATCAGCACGTG
TTGACAATTAATCATCGGCATAGTATATCGGCATAGTATAATACGACAAGGTGAGGAACTAAACCATGGC
CAAGTTGACCAGTGCCGTTCCGGTGCTCACCGCGCGCGACGTCGCCGGAGCGGTCGAGTTCTGGACCGAC
CGGCTCGGGTTCTCCCGGGACTTCGTGGAGGACGACTTCGCCGGTGTGGTCCGGGACGACGTGACCCTGT
TCATCAGCGCGGTCCAGGACCAGGTGGTGCCGGACAACACCCTGGCCTGGGTGTGGGTGCGCGGCCTGGA
CGAGCTGTACGCCGAGTGGTCGGAGGTCGTGTCCACGAACTTCCGGGACGCCTCCGGGCCGGCCATGACC
GAGATCGGCGAGCAGCCGTGGGGGCGGGAGTTCGCCCTGCGCGACCCGGCCGGCAACTGCGTGCACTTCG
TGGCCGAGGAGCAGGACTGACACGTGCTACGAGATTTCGATTCCACCGCCGCCTTCTATGAAAGGTTGGG
CTTCGGAATCGTTTTCCGGGACGCCGGCTGGATGATCCTCCAGCGCGGGGATCTCATGCTGGAGTTCTTC
GCCCACCCCAACTTGTTTATTGCAGCTTATAATGGTTACAAATAAAGCAATAGCATCACAAATTTCACAA
ATAAAGCATTTTTTTCACTGCATTCTAGTTGTGGTTTGTCCAAACTCATCAATGTATCTTATCATGTCTG
TATACCGTCGACCTCTAGCTAGAGCTTGGCGTAATCATGGTCATAGCTGTTTCCTGTGTGAAATTGTTAT
CCGCTCACAATTCCACACAACATACGAGCCGGAAGCATAAAGTGTAAAGCCTGGGGTGCCTAATGAGTGA
GCTAACTCACATTAATTGCGTTGCGCTCACTGCCCGCTTTCCAGTCGGGAAACCTGTCGTGCCAGCTGCA
TTAATGAATCGGCCAACGCGCGGGGAGAGGCGGTTTGCGTATTGGGCGCTCTTCCGCTTCCTCGCTCACT
GACTCGCTGCGCTCGGTCGTTCGGCTGCGGCGAGCGGTATCAGCTCACTCAAAGGCGGTAATACGGTTAT
CCACAGAATCAGGGGATAACGCAGGAAAGAACATGTGAGCAAAAGGCCAGCAAAAGGCCAGGAACCGTAA
AAAGGCCGCGTTGCTGGCGTTTTTCCATAGGCTCCGCCCCCCTGACGAGCATCACAAAAATCGACGCTCA
AGTCAGAGGTGGCGAAACCCGACAGGACTATAAAGATACCAGGCGTTTCCCCCTGGAAGCTCCCTCGTGC
GCTCTCCTGTTCCGACCCTGCCGCTTACCGGATACCTGTCCGCCTTTCTCCCTTCGGGAAGCGTGGCGCT
TTCTCATAGCTCACGCTGTAGGTATCTCAGTTCGGTGTAGGTCGTTCGCTCCAAGCTGGGCTGTGTGCAC
GAACCCCCCGTTCAGCCCGACCGCTGCGCCTTATCCGGTAACTATCGTCTTGAGTCCAACCCGGTAAGAC
ACGACTTATCGCCACTGGCAGCAGCCACTGGTAACAGGATTAGCAGAGCGAGGTATGTAGGCGGTGCTAC
AGAGTTCTTGAAGTGGTGGCCTAACTACGGCTACACTAGAAGAACAGTATTTGGTATCTGCGCTCTGCTG
AAGCCAGTTACCTTCGGAAAAAGAGTTGGTAGCTCTTGATCCGGCAAACAAACCACCGCTGGTAGCGGTG
GTTTTTTTGTTTGCAAGCAGCAGATTACGCGCAGAAAAAAAGGATCTCAAGAAGATCCTTTGATCTTTTC
TACGGGGTCTGACGCTCAGTGGAACGAAAACTCACGTTAAGGGATTTTGGTCATGAGATTATCAAAAAGG
ATCTTCACCTAGATCCTTTTAAATTAAAAATGAAGTTTTAAATCAATCTAAAGTATATATGAGTAAACTT
GGTCTGACAGTTACCAATGCTTAATCAGTGAGGCACCTATCTCAGCGATCTGTCTATTTCGTTCATCCAT
AGTTGCCTGACTCCCCGTCGTGTAGATAACTACGATACGGGAGGGCTTACCATCTGGCCCCAGTGCTGCA
ATGATACCGCGAGACCCACGCTCACCGGCTCCAGATTTATCAGCAATAAACCAGCCAGCCGGAAGGGCCG
AGCGCAGAAGTGGTCCTGCAACTTTATCCGCCTCCATCCAGTCTATTAATTGTTGCCGGGAAGCTAGAGT
AAGTAGTTCGCCAGTTAATAGTTTGCGCAACGTTGTTGCCATTGCTACAGGCATCGTGGTGTCACGCTCG
TCGTTTGGTATGGCTTCATTCAGCTCCGGTTCCCAACGATCAAGGCGAGTTACATGATCCCCCATGTTGT
GCAAAAAAGCGGTTAGCTCCTTCGGTCCTCCGATCGTTGTCAGAAGTAAGTTGGCCGCAGTGTTATCACT
CATGGTTATGGCAGCACTGCATAATTCTCTTACTGTCATGCCATCCGTAAGATGCTTTTCTGTGACTGGT
GAGTACTCAACCAAGTCATTCTGAGAATAGTGTATGCGGCGACCGAGTTGCTCTTGCCCGGCGTCAATAC
GGGATAATACCGCGCCACATAGCAGAACTTTAAAAGTGCTCATCATTGGAAAACGTTCTTCGGGGCGAAA
ACTCTCAAGGATCTTACCGCTGTTGAGATCCAGTTCGATGTAACCCACTCGTGCACCCAACTGATCTTCA
GCATCTTTTACTTTCACCAGCGTTTCTGGGTGAGCAAAAACAGGAAGGCAAAATGCCGCAAAAAAGGGAA
TAAGGGCGACACGGAAATGTTGAATACTCATACTCTTCCTTTTTCAATATTATTGAAGCATTTATCAGGG
TTATTGTCTCATGAGCGGATACATATTTGAATGTATTTAGAAAAATAAACAAATAGGGGTTCCGCGCACA
TTTCCCCGAAAAGTGCCACCTGACGTC
