>Addgene plasmid #194708 | Tet-Inducible Human Caspase-9 Alpha | depositor partial sequence | sequence record 377735 | Open Reading Frame of Human Caspase-9 Alpha
GCCTCCGGACTCTAGCGTTTAAACTTAAGCTTGGTACCGAGCTCGGATCCCTCGCCATGGACGAAGCGGA
TCGGCGGCTCCTGCGGCGGTGCCGGCTGCGGCTGGTGGAAGAGCTGCAGGTGGACCAGCTCTGGGACGCC
CTGCTGAGCCGCGAGCTGTTCAGGCCCCATATGATCGAGGACATCCAGCGGGCAGGCTCTGGATCTCGGC
GGGATCAGGCCAGGCAGCTGATCATAGATCTGGAGACTCGAGGGAGTCAGGCTCTTCCTTTGTTCATCTC
CTGCTTAGAGGACACAGGCCAGGACATGCTGGCTTCGTTTCTGCGAACTAACAGGCAAGCAGCAAAGTTG
TCGAAGCCAACCCTAGAAAACCTTACCCCAGTGGTGCTCAGACCAGAGATTCGCAAACCAGAGGTTCTCA
GACCGGAAACACCCAGACCAGTGGACATTGGTTCTGGAGGATTTGGTGATGTCGGTGCTCTTGAGAGTTT
GAGGGGAAATGCAGATTTGGCTTACATCCTGAGCATGGAGCCCTGTGGCCACTGCCTCATTATCAACAAT
GTGAACTTCTGCCGTGAGTCCGGGCTCCGCACCCGCACTGGCTCCAACATCGACTGTGAGAAGTTGCGGC
GTCGCTTCTCCTCGCTGCATTTCATGGTGGAGGTGAAGGGCGACCTGACTGCCAAGAAAATGGTGCTGGC
TTTGCTGGAGCTGGCGCAGCAGGACCACGGTGCTCTGGACTGCTGCGTGGTGGTCATTCTCTCTCACGGC
TGTCAGGCCAGCCACCTGCAGTTCCCAGGGGCTGTCTACGGCACAGATGGATGCCCTGTGTCGGTCGAGA
AGATTGTGAACATCTTCAATGGGACCAGCTGCCCCAGCCTGGGAGGGAAGCCCAAGCTCTTTTTCATCCA
GGCCTGTGGTGGGGAGCAGAAAGACCATGGGTTTGAGGTGGCCTCCACTTCCCCTGAAGACGAGTCCCCT
GGCAGTAACCCCGAGCCAGATGCCACCCCGTTCCAGGAAGGTTTGAGGACCTTCGACCAGCTGGACGCCA
TATCTAGTTTGCCCACACCCAGTGACATCTTTGTGTCCTACTCTACTTTCCCAGGTTTTGTTTCCTGGAG
GGACCCCAAGAGTGGCTCCTGGTACGTTGAGACCCTGGACGACATCTTTGAGCAGTGGGCTCACTCTGAA
GACCTGCAGTCCCTCCTGCTTAGGGTCGCTAATGCTGTTTCGGTGAAAGGGATTTATAAACAGATGCCTG
GTTGCTTTAATTTCCTCCGGAAAAAACTTTTCTTTAAAACATCATAAGGCCAGGGCCCCTCACCCTGCCT
TATCTTGCAGTCGAGTCTAGAGGGCCCGTTTAAACCCGCTGATCAGCCT
